Addgene plasmid #19413: pAd nGFP
Depositing lab: Douglas Melton. Depositing organization: Harvard University. Publication: In vivo reprogramming of adult pancreatic exocrine cells to beta-cells. Zhou Q, Brown J, Kanarek A, Rajagopal J, Melton DA. Nature. 2008 Oct 2;455(7213):627-32. doi: 10.1038/nature07314. Epub 2008 Aug 27. PubMed 18754011.
Backbone
  Vector backbone: pAd CMV/V5 DEST
  Backbone size w/o insert (bp): 34864
  Vector type: Adenoviral ; Entry Vector
Growth in bacteria
  Bacterial resistance: Ampicillin, 100 μg/mL
  Growth temperature: 37°C
  Growth strain: Top10/P3
  Growth instructions: Transform into TOP10 cells
  Copy number: Low Copy
Gene/Insert
  Gene/Insert name: nuclear GFP
  Insert size (bp): 800
  Cloning method: Gateway Cloning; 5′ cloning site Gateway (unknown if destroyed); 3′ cloning site Gateway (unknown if destroyed)
  Sequencing primers: 5′ T7; 3′ EGFP-N
Resource information
  A portion of this plasmid was derived from a plasmid made by: Qiuo Zhon
Terms and licenses: Academic/Nonprofit Terms; Industry Terms: Not Available to Industry
How to cite: pAd nGFP was a gift from Douglas Melton (Addgene plasmid # 19413 ; http://n2t.net/addgene:19413 ; RRID:Addgene_19413)
