[The description below was written by a language model from this plasmid's Addgene catalogue record.]
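Description:
pAd nGFP is an adenoviral vector built on the pAd CMV/V5 DEST Gateway destination backbone, a large plasmid (about 35 kb without insert) that carries an adenoviral genome for producing recombinant adenovirus. It is maintained in E. coli as a low-copy plasmid under ampicillin selection. The catalogue lists the vector type as both adenoviral and entry vector, although a construct made by recombining an insert into a DEST backbone would normally be regarded as an expression clone. No feature table is provided, so the exact arrangement of elements cannot be confirmed from the record.

The payload is a nuclear-localised GFP of roughly 800 bp, inserted by Gateway recombination; whether the flanking recombination sites remain intact is recorded as unknown. The record does not explicitly state the promoter, but the backbone name indicates a CMV promoter upstream of the Gateway cassette, which would give strong constitutive expression in mammalian cells, and a V5 epitope downstream. Whether the V5 tag is fused in frame to the GFP is not stated. The nature of the nuclear localisation signal and the GFP variant are also not specified, though the use of an EGFP-based sequencing primer suggests an EGFP-derived reporter.

The associated publication concerns in vivo reprogramming of adult pancreatic exocrine cells to beta-cells. This fits use of the construct as an adenovirally delivered fluorescent reporter, in which nuclear GFP marks infected cells, for example as a control or tracer alongside viruses carrying other genes. The record itself does not spell out this role.
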