>Addgene plasmid #19413 | pAd nGFP | depositor partial sequence | sequence record 9065 | Author sequence
TCANAGTTTGTNCNNNNGCAGGCTCCNCCATGGTGCACGTGGATCCNAANNNNANNANNNNGGNAGATCC
AAAAAAGAAGAGAAAGGTAGATCCAAAAAAGAAGAGAAAGGTACACGTGTCCATGGTGAGCAAGGGCGAG
GAGCTGTTCACCGGGGTGGTGCCCATCCTGGTCGAGCTGGACGGCGACGTAAACGGCCACAAGTTCAGCG
TGTCCGGCGAGGGCGAGGGCGATGCCACCTACGGCAAGCTGACCCTGAAGTTCATCTGCACCACCGGCAA
GCTGCCCGTGCCCTGGCCCACCCTCGTGACCACCCTGACCTACGGCGTGCAGTGCTTCAGCCGCTACCCC
GACCACATGAAGCAGCACGACTTCTTCAAGTCCGCCATGCCCGAAGGCTACGTCCAGGAGCGCACCATCT
TCTTCAAGGACGACGGCAACTACAAGACCCGCGCCGAGGTGAAGTTCGAGGGCGACACCCTGGTGAACCG
CATCGAGCTGAAGGGCATCGACTTCAAGGAGGACGGCAACATCCTGGGGCACAAGCTGGAGTACAACTAC
AACAGCCACAACGTCTATATCATGGCCGACAAGCAGAAGAACGGCATCAAGGTGAACTTCAAGATCCGCC
ACAACATCGAGGACGGCAGCGTGCAGCTCGCCGACCACTACCAGCAGAACACCCCCATCGGCGACGGCCC
CGTGCTGCTGCCCGACAACCACTACCTGAGCACCCAGTCCGCCCTGAGCAAAGACCCCAACGAGAAGCGC
GATCACNTGGNCCTGCTGGAGTTCGTGACCGCCNC
