>Addgene plasmid #19413 | pAd nGFP | addgene partial sequence | sequence record 25224 | 19413 with CMV-F
CTCTCTGGCTAACTAGAGAACCCACTGCTTACTGGCTTATCGAAATTAATACNANTNNNNNTAGGGAGAC
CCAAGCTGGCTAGTTAAGCTATCAACAAGTTTGTACAAAAAAGCAGGCTCCACCATGGTGCACGTGGATC
CAAAAAAGAAGAGAAAGGTAGATCCAAAAAAGAAGAGAAAGGTAGATCCAAAAAAGAAGAGAAAGGTACA
CGTGTCCATGGTGAGCAAGGGCGAGGAGCTGTTCACCGGGGTGGTGCCCATCCTGGTCGAGCTGGACGGC
GACGTAAACGGCCACAAGTTCAGCGTGTCCGGCGAGGGCGAGGGCGATGCCACCTACGGCAAGCTGACCC
TGAAGTTCATCTGCACCACCGGCAAGCTGCCCGTGCCCTGGCCCACCCTCGTGACCACCCTGACCTACGG
CGTGCAGTGCTTCAGCCGCTACCCCGACCACATGAAGCAGCACGACTTCTTCAAGTCCGCCATGCCCGAA
GGCTACGTCCAGGAGCGCACCATCTTCTTCAAGGACGACGGCAACTACAAGACCCGCGCCGAGGTGAAGT
TCGAGGGCGACACCCT
